>Addgene plasmid #81416 | pDONR223_AKT1_p.R370C | addgene full sequence | sequence record 168115 | Addgene NGS Result
GGCAGTTCCCTACTCTCGCGTTAACGCTAGCATGGATGTTTTCCCAGTCACGACGTTGTAAAACGACGGC
CAGTCTTAAGCTCGGGCCCCAAATAATGATTTTATTTTGACTGATAGTGACCTGTTCGTTGCAACAAATT
GATGAGCAATGCTTTTTTATAATGCCAACTTTGTACAAAAAAGTTGGCATGAGCGACGTGGCTATTGTGA
AGGAGGGTTGGCTGCACAAACGAGGGGAGTACATCAAGACCTGGCGGCCACGCTACTTCCTCCTCAAGAA
TGATGGCACCTTCATTGGCTACAAGGAGCGGCCGCAGGATGTGGACCAACGTGAGGCTCCCCTCAACAAC
TTCTCTGTGGCGCAGTGCCAGCTGATGAAGACGGAGCGGCCCCGGCCCAACACCTTCATCATCCGCTGCC
TGCAGTGGACCACTGTCATCGAACGCACCTTCCATGTGGAGACTCCTGAGGAGCGGGAGGAGTGGACAAC
CGCCATCCAGACTGTGGCTGACGGCCTCAAGAAGCAGGAGGAGGAGATGGACTTCCGGTCGGGCTCACCC
AGTGACAACTCAGGGGCTGAAGAGATGGAGGTGTCCCTGGCCAAGCCCAAGCACCGCGTGACCATGAACG
AGTTTGAGTACCTGAAGCTGCTGGGCAAGGGCACTTTCGGCAAGGTGATCCTGGTGAAGGAGAAGGCCAC
AGGCCGCTACTACGCCATGAAGATCCTCAAGAAGGAAGTCATCGTGGCCAAGGACGAGGTGGCCCACACA
CTCACCGAGAACCGCGTCCTGCAGAACTCCAGGCACCCCTTCCTCACAGCCCTGAAGTACTCTTTCCAGA
CCCACGACCGCCTCTGCTTTGTCATGGAGTACGCCAACGGGGGCGAGCTGTTCTTCCACCTGTCCCGGGA
GCGTGTGTTCTCCGAGGACCGGGCCCGCTTCTATGGCGCTGAGATTGTGTCAGCCCTGGACTACCTGCAC
TCGGAGAAGAACGTGGTGTACCGGGACCTCAAGCTGGAGAACCTCATGCTGGACAAGGACGGGCACATTA
AGATCACAGACTTCGGGCTGTGCAAGGAGGGGATCAAGGACGGTGCCACCATGAAGACCTTTTGCGGCAC
ACCTGAGTACCTGGCCCCCGAGGTGCTGGAGGACAATGACTACGGCCGTGCAGTGGACTGGTGGGGGCTG
GGCGTGGTCATGTACGAGATGATGTGCGGTCGCCTGCCCTTCTACAACCAGGACCATGAGAAGCTTTTTG
AGCTCATCCTCATGGAGGAGATCCGCTTCCCGTGCACGCTTGGTCCCGAGGCCAAGTCCTTGCTTTCAGG
GCTGCTCAAGAAGGACCCCAAGCAGAGGCTTGGCGGGGGCTCCGAGGACGCCAAGGAGATCATGCAGCAT
CGCTTCTTTGCCGGTATCGTGTGGCAGCACGTGTACGAGAAGAAGCTCAGCCCACCCTTCAAGCCCCAGG
TCACGTCGGAGACTGACACCAGGTATTTTGATGAGGAGTTCACGGCCCAGATGATCACCATCACACCACC
TGACCAAGATGACAGCATGGAGTGTGTGGACAGCGAGCGCAGGCCCCACTTCCCCCAGTTCTCCTACTCG
GCCAGCGGCACGGCCTGATTGCCAACTTTCTTGTACAAAGTTGGCATTATAAGAAAGCATTGCTTATCAA
TTTGTTGCAACGAACAGGTCACTATCAGTCAAAATAAAATCATTATTTGCCATCCAGCTGATATCCCCTA
TAGTGAGTCGTATTACATGGTCATAGCTGTTTCCTGGCAGCTCTGGCCCGTGTCTCAAAATCTCTGATGT
TACATTGCACAAGATAAAAATATATCATCATGCCTCCTCTAGACCAGCCAGGACAGAAATGCCTCGACTT
CGCTGCTACCCAAGGTTGCCGGGTGACGCACACCGTGGAAACGGATGAAGGCACGAACCCAGTGGACATA
AGCCTGTTCGGTTCGTAAGCTGTAATGCAAGTAGCGTATGCGCTCACGCAACTGGTCCAGAACCTTGACC
GAACGCAGCGGTGGTAACGGCGCAGTGGCGGTTTTCATGGCTTGTTATGACTGTTTTTTTGGGGTACAGT
CTATGCCTCGGGCATCCAAGCAGCAAGCGCGTTACGCCGTGGGTCGATGTTTGATGTTATGGAGCAGCAA
CGATGTTACGCAGCAGGGCAGTCGCCCTAAAACAAAGTTAAACATTATGAGGGAAGCGGTGATCGCCGAA
GTATCGACTCAACTATCAGAGGTAGTTGGCGTCATCGAGCGCCATCTCGAACCGACGTTGCTGGCCGTAC
ATTTGTACGGCTCCGCAGTGGATGGCGGCCTGAAGCCACACAGTGATATTGATTTGCTGGTTACGGTGAC
CGTAAGGCTTGATGAAACAACGCGGCGAGCTTTGATCAACGACCTTTTGGAAACTTCGGCTTCCCCTGGA
GAGAGCGAGATTCTCCGCGCTGTAGAAGTCACCATTGTTGTGCACGACGACATCATTCCGTGGCGTTATC
CAGCTAAGCGCGAACTGCAATTTGGAGAATGGCAGCGCAATGACATTCTTGCAGGTATCTTCGAGCCAGC
CACGATCGACATTGATCTGGCTATCTTGCTGACAAAAGCAAGAGAACATAGCGTTGCCTTGGTAGGTCCA
GCGGCGGAGGAACTCTTTGATCCGGTTCCTGAACAGGATCTATTTGAGGCGCTAAATGAAACCTTAACGC
TATGGAACTCGCCGCCCGACTGGGCTGGCGATGAGCGAAATGTAGTGCTTACGTTGTCCCGCATTTGGTA
CAGCGCAGTAACCGGCAAAATCGCGCCGAAGGATGTCGCTGCCGACTGGGCAATGGAGCGCCTGCCGGCC
CAGTATCAGCCCGTCATACTTGAAGCTAGACAGGCTTATCTTGGACAAGAAGAAGATCGCTTGGCCTCGC
GCGCAGATCAGTTGGAAGAATTTGTCCACTACGTGAAAGGCGAGATCACCAAGGTAGTCGGCAAATAACC
CTCGAGCCACCCATGACCAAAATCCCTTAACGTGAGTTACGCGTCGTTCCACTGAGCGTCAGACCCCGTA
GAAAAGATCAAAGGATCTTCTTGAGATCCTTTTTTTCTGCGCGTAATCTGCTGCTTGCAAACAAAAAAAC
CACCGCTACCAGCGGTGGTTTGTTTGCCGGATCAAGAGCTACCAACTCTTTTTCCGAAGGTAACTGGCTT
CAGCAGAGCGCAGATACCAAATACTGTTCTTCTAGTGTAGCCGTAGTTAGGCCACCACTTCAAGAACTCT
GTAGCACCGCCTACATACCTCGCTCTGCTAATCCTGTTACCAGTGGCTGCTGCCAGTGGCGATAAGTCGT
GTCTTACCGGGTTGGACTCAAGACGATAGTTACCGGATAAGGCGCAGCGGTCGGGCTGAACGGGGGGTTC
GTGCACACAGCCCAGCTTGGAGCGAACGACCTACACCGAACTGAGATACCTACAGCGTGAGCTATGAGAA
AGCGCCACGCTTCCCGAAGGGAGAAAGGCGGACAGGTATCCGGTAAGCGGCAGGGTCGGAACAGGAGAGC
GCACGAGGGAGCTTCCAGGGGGAAACGCCTGGTATCTTTATAGTCCTGTCGGGTTTCGCCACCTCTGACT
TGAGCGTCGATTTTTGTGATGCTCGTCAGGGGGGCGGAGCCTATGGAAAAACGCCAGCAACGCGGCCTTT
TTACGGTTCCTGGCCTTTTGCTGGCCTTTTGCTCACATGTTCTTTCCTGCGTTATCCCCTGATTCTGTGG
ATAACCGTATTACCGCCTTTGAGTGAGCTGATACCGCTCGCCGCAGCCGAACGACCGAGCGCAGCGAGTC
AGTGAGCGAGGAAGCGGAAGAGCGCCCAATACGCAAACCGCCTCTCCCCGCGCGTTGGCCGATTCATTAA
TGCAGCTGGCACGACAGGTTTCCCGACTGGAAAGCGGGCAGTGAGCGCAACGCAATTAATACGCGTACCG
CTAGCCAGGAAGAGTTTGTAGAAACGCAAAAAGGCCATCCGTCAGGATGGCCTTCTGCTTAGTTTGATGC
CTGGCAGTTTATGGCGGGCGTCCTGCCCGCCACCCTCCGGGCCGTTGCTTCACAACGTTCAAATCCGCTC
CCGGCGGATTTGTCCTACTCAGGAGAGCGTTCACCGACAAACAACAGATAAAACGAAAGGCCCAGTCTTC
CGACTGAGCCTTTCGTTTTATTTGATGCCT
Features (pLannotate 1.2.2; 12 found; start..end, strand, type, name):
     38..74      -  CDS            lacZα (fragment): LacZα fragment of β-galactosidase; lacZ fragment
     91..186     +  protein_bind   attL3: mutant version of attL; recombination site for the Gateway® LR reaction LR Clonase™
    189..1625    +  CDS            Akt1: human serine/threonine protein kinase activated by growth factors; AKT1
   1633..1728    -  protein_bind   attL3: mutant version of attL; recombination site for the Gateway® LR reaction LR Clonase™
   1747..1765    -  promoter       T7 promoter: promoter for bacteriophage T7 RNA polymerase
   1955..1978    +  promoter       Pc promoter (fragment): intI1 (promoter lies within the coding sequence); class 1 integron promoter
   2154..2210    +  CDS            GmR (fragment): gentamycin acetyltransferase; aacC1; confers resistance to gentamycin
   2217..3008    +  CDS            SmR: aminoglycoside adenylyltransferase (Murphy, 1985); aadA; confers resistance to spectinomycin and streptomycin
   3101..3689    +  rep_origin     ori: high-copy-number ColE1/pMB1/pBR322/pUC origin of replication
   3872..3964    +  CDS            lacI (fragment): lac repressor; lacI; The lac repressor binds to the lac operator to inhibit transcription in E. coli. This inhibition can be relieved by adding lactose or isopropyl-β-D-thiogalactopyranoside (IPTG).
   4019..4046    -  terminator     rrnB T2 terminator: transcription terminator T2 from the E. coli rrnB gene
   4178..4221    +  terminator     rrnB T1 terminator: Escherichia coli rrnB; transcription terminator T1 from the E. coli rrnB gene
