[The description below was written by a language model from this plasmid's Addgene catalogue record and pLannotate feature annotations shown in this document.]
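Description:
pDONR223_AKT1_p.R370C is a Gateway entry clone built on the Invitrogen pDONR223 backbone and carrying a mutant open reading frame of human AKT1, the growth-factor-activated serine/threonine protein kinase also known as PKB. It is a bacterial propagation and shuttle plasmid rather than an expression vector. The record lists no promoter for the insert, and the only nearby promoter annotated is a T7 promoter lying outside the recombination cassette on the opposite strand. The plasmid replicates in E. coli from a high-copy ColE1/pUC-type origin and is selected with spectinomycin through the aadA (SmR) aminoglycoside adenylyltransferase gene, which sits downstream of a class 1 integron Pc promoter fragment and a short gentamicin acetyltransferase remnant. The rrnB T1 and T2 terminators insulate the cloning region from read-through transcription. The small lacZα and lacI fragments appear to be backbone remnants with no stated function.

The AKT1 coding sequence spans about 1.4 kb of the 4,230 nt sequenced plasmid and is flanked by two attL-type sites in opposite orientation. The annotation software labels both as attL3, but whatever their exact subtype, they are the substrates for the LR Clonase reaction that moves the ORF into a destination vector of choice. The insert carries the R370C substitution, and the record also lists a single-residue deletion, p.114delE. The clone is in the "closed" configuration, with a stop codon immediately after the ORF, so it yields native or N-terminally tagged protein rather than C-terminal fusions. It belongs to the Target Accelerator Plasmid Collection, a resource for systematically testing whether rare cancer-associated variants behave as oncogenic alleles.
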