Addgene plasmid #81416: pDONR223_AKT1_p.R370C
Purpose: Gateway Donor vector containing AKT1 , part of the Target Accelerator Plasmid Collection.
Depositing lab: Jesse Boehm & William Hahn & David Root. Depositing organization: Broad Institute. Publication: Systematic Functional Interrogation of Rare Cancer Variants Identifies Oncogenic Alleles. Kim E, Ilic N, Shrestha Y, Zou L, Kamburov A, Zhu C, Yang X, Lubonja R, Tran N, Nguyen C, Lawrence MS, Piccioni F, Bagul M, Doench JG, Chouinard CR, Wu X, Hogstrom L, Natoli T, Tamayo P, Horn H, Corsello SM, Lage K, Root DE, Subramanian A, Golub TR, Getz G, Boehm JS, Hahn WC. Cancer Discov. 2016 Jul;6(7):714-26. doi: 10.1158/2159-8290.CD-16-0160. Epub 2016 May 4. PubMed 27147599.
Backbone
  Vector backbone: pDONR223
  Backbone manufacturer: Invitrogen
  Backbone size w/o insert (bp): 2790
  Vector type: Gateway Entry vector
Growth in bacteria
  Bacterial resistance: Spectinomycin, 50 μg/mL
  Growth temperature: 37°C
  Growth strain: DH5alpha
  Copy number: High Copy
Gene/Insert
  Gene/Insert name: AKT1
  Species: H. sapiens (human)
  Mutation: R370C; p.114delE
  GenBank ID: NM_005163.2
  Entrez Gene: AKT1 (a.k.a. AKT, PKB, PKB-ALPHA, PRKBA, RAC, RAC-ALPHA)
  Promoter: None
  Cloning method: Gateway Cloning
  Sequencing primers: 5′ M13pUC-fwd; 3′ M13-Rev
Terms and licenses: Academic/Nonprofit Terms; Industry Terms: Not Available to Industry
Depositor comments: Closed state: stop codon immediately follows insert
How to cite: pDONR223_AKT1_p.R370C was a gift from Jesse Boehm & William Hahn & David Root (Addgene plasmid # 81416 ; http://n2t.net/addgene:81416 ; RRID:Addgene_81416)
