>Addgene plasmid #81416 | pDONR223_AKT1_p.R370C | depositor partial sequence | sequence record 154735 | Insert sequence
ATGAGCGACGTGGCTATTGTGAAGGAGGGTTGGCTGCACAAACGAGGGGAGTACATCAAGACCTGGCGGC
CACGCTACTTCCTCCTCAAGAATGATGGCACCTTCATTGGCTACAAGGAGCGGCCGCAGGATGTGGACCA
ACGTGAGGCTCCCCTCAACAACTTCTCTGTGGCGCAGTGCCAGCTGATGAAGACGGAGCGGCCCCGGCCC
AACACCTTCATCATCCGCTGCCTGCAGTGGACCACTGTCATCGAACGCACCTTCCATGTGGAGACTCCTG
AGGAGCGGGAGGAGTGGACAACCGCCATCCAGACTGTGGCTGACGGCCTCAAGAAGCAGGAGGAGGAGAT
GGACTTCCGGTCGGGCTCACCCAGTGACAACTCAGGGGCTGAAGAGATGGAGGTGTCCCTGGCCAAGCCC
AAGCACCGCGTGACCATGAACGAGTTTGAGTACCTGAAGCTGCTGGGCAAGGGCACTTTCGGCAAGGTGA
TCCTGGTGAAGGAGAAGGCCACAGGCCGCTACTACGCCATGAAGATCCTCAAGAAGGAAGTCATCGTGGC
CAAGGACGAGGTGGCCCACACACTCACCGAGAACCGCGTCCTGCAGAACTCCAGGCACCCCTTCCTCACA
GCCCTGAAGTACTCTTTCCAGACCCACGACCGCCTCTGCTTTGTCATGGAGTACGCCAACGGGGGCGAGC
TGTTCTTCCACCTGTCCCGGGAGCGTGTGTTCTCCGAGGACCGGGCCCGCTTCTATGGCGCTGAGATTGT
GTCAGCCCTGGACTACTGCACTCGGAGAAGAACGTGGTGTACCGGGACCTCAAGCTGGAGAACCTCATGC
TGGACAAGGACGGGCACATTAAGATCACAGACTTCGGGCTGTGCAAGGAGGGGATCAAGGACGGTGCCAC
CATGAAGACCTTTTGCGGCACACCTGAGTACCTGGCCCCCGAGGTGCTGGAGGACAATGACTACGGCCGT
GCAGTGGACTGGTGGGGGCTGGGCGTGGTCATGTACGAGATGATGTGCGGTCGCCTGCCCTTCTACAACC
AGGACCATGAGAAGCTTTTTGAGCTCATCCTCATGGAGGAGATCCGCTTCCCGTGCACGCTTGGTCCCGA
GGCCAAGTCCTTGCTTTCAGGGCTGCTCAAGAAGGACCCCAAGCAGAGGCTTGGCGGGGGCTCCGAGGAC
GCCAAGGAGATCATGCAGCATCGCTTCTTTGCCGGTATCGTGTGGCAGCACGTGTACGAGAAGAAGCTCA
GCCCACCCTTCAAGCCCCAGGTCACGTCGGAGACTGACACCAGGTATTTTGATGAGGAGTTCACGGCCCA
GATGATCACCATCACACCACCTGACCAAGATGACAGCATGGAGTGTGTGGACAGCGAGCGCAGGCCCCAC
TTCCCCCAGTTCTCCTACTCGGCCAGCGGCACGGCC
